Addgene plasmid #24939: HA-TSC2
Depositing lab: Kunliang Guan. Depositing organization: University of California, San Diego (UCSD).
Backbone
  Vector backbone: N/A
  Vector type: N/A
Growth in bacteria
  Bacterial resistance: Ampicillin, 100 μg/mL
  Growth temperature: 37°C
  Growth strain: DH5alpha
  Copy number: High Copy
Gene/Insert
  Gene/Insert name: TSC2
  Species: R. norvegicus (rat)
  Entrez Gene: Tsc2 (a.k.a. Rc)
  Tag / fusion protein: 3xHA (N terminal on insert)
  Cloning method: Restriction Enzyme
  Sequencing primers: 5′ CMV-F
Terms and licenses: Academic/Nonprofit Terms; Industry Terms: Not Available to Industry
How to cite: HA-TSC2 was a gift from Kunliang Guan (Addgene plasmid # 24939 ; http://n2t.net/addgene:24939 ; RRID:Addgene_24939)
