[The description below was written by a language model from this plasmid's Addgene catalogue record.]
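Description:
HA-TSC2 is a plasmid carrying the rat (Rattus norvegicus) Tsc2 gene, which encodes tuberin, fused at its N terminus to a triple haemagglutinin (3xHA) epitope tag. The record does not name the vector backbone or vector type, so the exact architecture of the plasmid is not documented. It is maintained in E. coli as a high-copy plasmid under ampicillin selection, and the insert was introduced by restriction enzyme cloning. No feature table is available, so the origin of replication, polyadenylation signal and any eukaryotic selection marker cannot be stated.

The promoter is also not explicitly recorded. However, the recommended 5′ sequencing primer is a CMV forward primer, which suggests that the tagged open reading frame sits downstream of a cytomegalovirus immediate-early promoter, as is typical for mammalian expression vectors; this remains an inference rather than a stated fact. Tuberin is known from general biology as the GTPase-activating partner of hamartin (TSC1) in the tuberous sclerosis complex, which acts on the small GTPase Rheb to restrain mTORC1 signalling. The 3xHA tag allows the exogenous protein to be detected by immunoblotting or immunofluorescence and recovered by immunoprecipitation with anti-HA antibodies, distinguishing it from endogenous tuberin. A construct of this kind would plausibly be used for transient expression of tagged TSC2 in cultured cells to study its interactions, phosphorylation and effects on downstream growth signalling, although the record itself does not specify an intended application.
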