>Addgene plasmid #24939 | HA-TSC2 | addgene partial sequence | sequence record 30862 | 24939 with CMV-F
GAGCTCTCTGGCTAACTAGAGAACCCACTGCTTACTGGCTTATCGAAATTAATACGACTCACTATAGGGA
GACCCAAGCTTGCCATGGCCTACCCATACGATGTTCCTGACTATGCGGGCTATCCCTATGACGTCCCGGA
CTATGCAGGATCCTATCCATATGACGTTCCAGATTACGCTGCTCAGTGCGGCCGCATGGCCAAACCAACT
AGCAAAGATTCAGGTTTGAAGGAGAAGTTCAAGATACTATTAGGACTGGGAACGTCAAGGCCAAATCCTA
GGTGTGCAGAAGGCAAACAGACGGAGTTTATCATCACAGCGGAAATCTTGAGAGAACTGAGTGGTGAATG
CGGCCTCAACAATCGAATCCGGATGATAGGGCAGATCTGTGATGTGGCAAAAACTAAGAAACTTGAAGAG
CATGCAGTGGAGGCACTTTGGAAGGCTGTCTCAGACTTGCTACAGCCAGAGCGGCCACCGGAGGCCCGAC
ATGCAGTTCTGGCCTTGTTGAAGGCCATTGTGCAGGGACAGGGTGATCGTTTGGGGGTTCTCCGAGCCCT
CTTCTTCAAAGTGATCAAGGACTATCCTTCCAACGAAGACCTCCATGAAAGGCTAGAGGTTTTTAAGGCC
CTCACAGACAATGGAAGGCATATTACCTACTTGGAAGAAGAACTGGCAGAGTTTGTCCTGCAGTGGATGG
ATGTTGGCTTGTCCTCAGAATTCCTTCTGGTACTCGTGAACCTGGTCAAGTTCAACAGCTGCTACCTTGA
CGAATACATTGCGCCAATGGTTCACATGATTTGTCTGTTATGTATCCGGACAGTGTCCTCTGTGGACATC
GAGGTGTCCTTGC
